Addgene plasmid #233842: pRO254
Purpose: MoClo-YTK; ConLS/R1 cassette; rtTA systems; pTDH3-rtTA3-tADH1
Depositing lab: Jeff Hasty. Depositing organization: University of California, San Diego (UCSD). Publication: A Standardized Set of MoClo-Compatible Inducible Promoter Systems for Tunable Gene Expression in Yeast. O'Laughlin R, Tran Q, Lezia A, Ngamkanjanarat W, Emmanuele P, Hao N, Hasty J. ACS Synth Biol. 2024 Jan 19;13(1):85-102. doi: 10.1021/acssynbio.3c00184. Epub 2023 Dec 11. PubMed 38079574.
Backbone
  Vector backbone: pYTK095
  Vector type: Yeast Expression
Growth in bacteria
  Bacterial resistance: Ampicillin, 100 μg/mL
  Growth temperature: 37°C
  Growth strain: DH5alpha
  Copy number: High Copy
Gene/Insert
  Gene/Insert name: pTDH3-rtTA3-tADH1
  Species: S. cerevisiae (budding yeast)
  Cloning method: Golden Gate
Terms and licenses: Academic/Nonprofit Terms; Industry Terms: Not Available to Industry
How to cite: pRO254 was a gift from Jeff Hasty (Addgene plasmid # 233842 ; http://n2t.net/addgene:233842 ; RRID:Addgene_233842)
