[The description below was written by a language model from this plasmid's Addgene catalogue record and pLannotate feature annotations shown in this document.]
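Description:
pRO254 is a cassette-level plasmid from the MoClo Yeast Toolkit (YTK) system, built by Golden Gate assembly in the pYTK095 backbone. The 3,872 nt sequence carries only bacterial maintenance functions outside the insert: a high-copy ColE1/pUC-type origin of replication and the β-lactamase gene with its native promoter for ampicillin selection in E. coli. No yeast origin, centromere, auxotrophic marker or integration homology is annotated. This fits its role as an intermediate cassette rather than a stand-alone yeast vector. The record describes it as a ConLS/R1 cassette, meaning the transcription unit is flanked by the YTK assembly connectors that assign it the first position when several cassettes are joined into a multigene plasmid. The connectors themselves are not called out in the feature table.

The payload is a single yeast transcription unit, pTDH3-rtTA3-tADH1. The strong constitutive S. cerevisiae TDH3 (GAP) promoter drives rtTA3, a reverse tetracycline-controlled transactivator, and transcription ends at the ADH1 terminator. The annotation software labels the coding region as tetR because rtTA proteins are built on a mutated TetR DNA-binding and ligand-binding core. The roughly 100 nt between the end of that annotation and the terminator presumably holds the fused activation domain, which is not separately annotated. Unlike TetR, rtTA binds tet operator sequences in the presence of tetracycline analogues such as doxycycline, switching on promoters that contain those operators. The plasmid therefore supplies the constitutively expressed regulator half of a Tet-On system. It is one part of a standardized set of MoClo-compatible inducible promoter systems for tunable gene expression in budding yeast, intended to be combined with a responsive promoter cassette in later assemblies.
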