Features (pLannotate 1.2.2; 6 found; start..end, strand, type, name):
    103..963     -  CDS            AmpR: β-lactamase; bla; confers resistance to ampicillin, carbenicillin, and related antibiotics
    964..1068    -  promoter       AmpR promoter: bla
   1171..1759    +  rep_origin     ori: high-copy-number ColE1/pMB1/pBR322/pUC origin of replication
   2078..2744    +  promoter       GAP promoter: S. cerevisiae TDH3; promoter for glyceraldehyde-3-phosphate dehydrogenase
   2751..3368    +  CDS            tetR: TETR2_ECOLX - Experimental evidence at protein level: Swiss-Prot protein existence level 1. TetR is the repressor of the tetracycline resistance element; its N-terminal region forms a helix-turn-helix structure and binds DNA. Binding of tetracycline to TetR reduces the repressor affinity for the tetracycline resistance gene (tetA) promoter operator sites. From Escherichia coli.
   3471..3658    +  terminator     ADH1 terminator: S. cerevisiae ADH1; transcription terminator for the S. cerevisiae alcohol dehydrogenase 1 (ADH1) gene
>Addgene plasmid #233842 | pRO254 | addgene full sequence | sequence record 468468 | Addgene NGS Result
GCGGCCGCGATTATCAAAAAGGATCTTCACCTAGATCCTTTTAAATTAAAAATGAAGTTTTAAATCAATC
TAAAGTATATATGAGTAAACTTGGTCTGACAGTTACCAATGCTTAATCAGTGAGGCACCTATCTCAGCGA
TCTGTCTATTTCGTTCATCCATAGTTGCCTGACTCCCCGTCGTGTAGATAACTACGATACGGGAGGGCTT
ACCATCTGGCCCCAGTGCTGCAATGATACCGCGGGACCCACGCTCACCGGCTCCAGATTTATCAGCAATA
AACCAGCCAGCCGGAAGGGCCGAGCGCAGAAGTGGTCCTGCAACTTTATCCGCCTCCATCCAGTCTATTA
ATTGTTGCCGGGAAGCTAGAGTAAGTAGTTCGCCAGTTAATAGTTTGCGCAACGTTGTTGCCATTGCTAC
AGGCATCGTGGTGTCACGCTCGTCGTTTGGTATGGCTTCATTCAGCTCCGGTTCCCAACGATCAAGGCGA
GTTACATGATCCCCCATGTTGTGCAAAAAAGCGGTTAGCTCCTTCGGTCCTCCGATCGTTGTCAGAAGTA
AGTTGGCCGCAGTGTTATCACTCATGGTTATGGCAGCACTGCATAATTCTCTTACTGTCATGCCATCCGT
AAGATGCTTTTCTGTGACTGGTGAGTACTCAACCAAGTCATTCTGAGAATAGTGTATGCGGCGACCGAGT
TGCTCTTGCCCGGCGTCAATACGGGATAATACCGCGCCACATAGCAGAACTTTAAAAGTGCTCATCATTG
GAAAACGTTCTTCGGGGCGAAAACTCTCAAGGATCTTACCGCTGTTGAGATCCAGTTCGATGTAACCCAC
TCGTGCACCCAACTGATCTTCAGCATCTTTTACTTTCACCAGCGTTTCTGGGTGAGCAAAAACAGGAAGG
CAAAATGCCGCAAAAAAGGGAATAAGGGCGACACGGAAATGTTGAATACTCATACTCTTCCTTTTTCAAT
ATTATTGAAGCATTTATCAGGGTTATTGTCTCATGAGCGGATACATATTTGAATGTATTTAGAAAAATAA
ACAAATAGGGGTTCCGCGCACATTTCCCCGAAAAGTGCCACCTGTCATGACCAAAATCCCTTAACGTGAG
TTTTCGTTCCACTGAGCGTCAGACCCCGTAGAAAAGATCAAAGGATCTTCTTGAGATCCTTTTTTTCTGC
GCGTAATCTGCTGCTTGCAAACAAAAAAACCACCGCTACCAGCGGTGGTTTGTTTGCCGGATCAAGAGCT
ACCAACTCTTTTTCCGAAGGTAACTGGCTTCAGCAGAGCGCAGATACCAAATACTGTTCTTCTAGTGTAG
CCGTAGTTAGGCCACCACTTCAAGAACTCTGTAGCACCGCCTACATACCTCGCTCTGCTAATCCTGTTAC
CAGTGGCTGCTGCCAGTGGCGATAAGTCGTGTCTTACCGGGTTGGACTCAAGACGATAGTTACCGGATAA
GGCGCAGCGGTCGGGCTGAACGGGGGGTTCGTGCACACAGCCCAGCTTGGAGCGAACGACCTACACCGAA
CTGAGATACCTACAGCGTGAGCTATGAGAAAGCGCCACGCTTCCCGAAGGGAGAAAGGCGGACAGGTATC
CGGTAAGCGGCAGGGTCGGAACAGGAGAGCGCACGAGGGAGCTTCCAGGGGGAAACGCCTGGTATCTTTA
TAGTCCTGTCGGGTTTCGCCACCTCTGACTTGAGCGTCGATTTTTGTGATGCTCGTCAGGGGGGCGGAGC
CTATGGAAAAACGCCAGCAACGCGGCCTTTTTACGGTTCCTGGCCTTTTGCTGGCCTTTTGCTCACATGT
TCTTTCCTGCGTTATCCCCTGATTCTGTGGATAACCGTGCGGCCGCCCCTGAATTCGCATCTAGATGGTA
GAGCCACAAACAGCCGGTACAAGCAACGATCTCCAGGACCATCTGAATCATGCGCGGATGACACGAACTC
ACGACGGCGATCACAGACATTAACCCACAGTACAGACACTGCGACAACGTGGCAATTCGTCGCAATACCG
TCTCACTGAACTGGCCGATAATTGCAGACGAACGCAGTTCGAGTTTATCATTATCAATACTGCCATTTCA
AAGAATACGTAAATAATTAATAGTAGTGATTTTCCTAACTTTATTTAGTCAAAAAATTAGCCTTTTAATT
CTGCTGTAACCCGTACATGCCCAAAATAGGGGGCGGGTTACACAGAATATATAACATCGTAGGTGTCTGG
GTGAACAGTTTATTCCTGGCATCCACTAAATATAATGGAGCCCGCTTTTTAAGCTGGCATCCAGAAAAAA
AAAGAATCCCAGCACCAAAATATTGTTTTCTTCACCAACCATCAGTTCATAGGTCCATTCTCTTAGCGCA
ACTACAGAGAACAGGGGCACAAACAGGCAAAAAACGGGCACAACCTCAATGGAGTGATGCAACCTGCCTG
GAGTAAATGATGACACAAGGCAATTGACCCACGCATGTATCTATCTCATTTTCTTACACCTTCTATTACC
TTCTGCTCTCTCTGATTTGGAAAAAGCTGAAAAAAAAGGTTGAAACCAGTTCCCTGAAATTATTCCCCTA
CTTGACTAATAAGTATATAAAGACGGTAGGTATTGATTGTAATTCTGTAAATCTATTTCTTAAACTTCTT
AAATTCTACTTTTATAGTTAGTCTTTTTTTTAGTTTTAAAACACCAAGAACTTAGTTTCGAATAAACACA
CATAAACAAACAAAAGATCTATGAGTCGTTTAGATAAATCCAAGGTTATAAACGGCGCACTAGAACTGCT
TAATGGCGTTGGTATCGAAGGTCTGACTACGAGGAAGTTAGCACAGAAACTTGGGGTCGAGCAGCCCACG
CTGTATTGGCACGTAAAGAACAAGAGAGCGCTATTAGATGCCCTACCAATAGAGATGTTAGATAGACACC
ATACTCATTTTTGCCCGCTTGAGGGGGAAAGCTGGCAAGACTTTTTAAGAAATAATGCAAAGAGTTACAG
GTGCGCTCTTCTTTCACATAGGGATGGGGCAAAGGTACACTTAGGTACGAGGCCAACCGAGAAACAGTAT
GAAACACTAGAAAACCAACTTGCTTTTTTATGCCAACAGGGTTTCAGTCTTGAGAATGCACTTTATGCCC
TTAGCGCAGTCGGGCACTTTACGTTGGGTTGCGTCCTAGAGGAGCAGGAACATCAAGTCGCAAAAGAGGA
ACGTGAGACACCGACTACTGATAGTATGCCCCCGTTATTACGTCAGGCAATAGAACTATTTGACCGTCAA
GGGGCGGAACCGGCTTTTCTTTTTGGCCTGGAGCTAATTATTTGTGGGCTGGAGAAGCAACTGAAGTGCG
AAAGTGGTGGGCCAACTGACGCGCTAGATGATTTCGATCTTGATATGTTACCTGCAGATGCACTAGATGA
CTTTGATTTAGACATGTTGCCTGGAGGATCCTAACTCGAGGCGAATTTCTTATGATTTATGATTTTTATT
ATTAAATAAGTTATAAAAAAAATAAGTGTATACAAATTTTAAAGTGACTCTTAGGTTTTAAAACGAAAAT
TCTTATTCTTGAGTAACTCTTTCCTGTAGGTCAGGTTGCTTTCTCAGGTATAGCATGAGGTCGCTCTTAT
TGACCACACCTCTACCGGCATGCCGAGCAAATGCCTGCAAATCGCTCCCCATTTCGCTGCCAATGAGACG
ACGGGGTCATCACGGCTCATCATGCGCCAAACAAATGTGTGCAATACACGCTCGGATGACTGCATGATGA
CCGCACTGACTGGGGACAGCAGATCCACCTAAGCCTGTGAGAGAAGCAGACACCCGACAGATCAAGGCAG
TTAACTAGTGCACTGCAGTACA
